Addgene plasmid #233058: pAAV-Rat SARE-Arc Min Promoter-D2GFP-SV40 3'UTR
Purpose: To express D2GFP from a Rat SARE-Arc minimal promoter. The Arc gene contains the Rat Arc native SV40 3'UTR containing two introns
Depositing lab: Jonathan Ploski. Depositing organization: University of Texas at Dallas.
Backbone
  Vector backbone: pAAV
  Vector type: AAV
Growth in bacteria
  Bacterial resistance: Ampicillin, 100 μg/mL
  Growth temperature: 37°C
  Growth strain: NEB Stable
  Copy number: High Copy
Gene/Insert
  Gene/Insert name: D2GFP
  Species: R. norvegicus (rat), Synthetic
  Entrez Gene: Arc (a.k.a. rg3.1)
  Cloning method: Unknown
Terms and licenses: Academic/Nonprofit Terms; Industry Terms: Not Available to Industry
How to cite: pAAV-Rat SARE-Arc Min Promoter-D2GFP-SV40 3'UTR was a gift from Jonathan Ploski (Addgene plasmid # 233058 ; http://n2t.net/addgene:233058 ; RRID:Addgene_233058)
