[The description below was written by a language model from this plasmid's Addgene catalogue record and pLannotate feature annotations shown in this document.]
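Description:
pAAV-Rat SARE-Arc Min Promoter-D2GFP-SV40 3'UTR is an AAV transfer plasmid of about 4.7 kb, built on a pAAV backbone for packaging an activity-reporter cassette into recombinant adeno-associated virus. It is propagated in bacteria at high copy from a ColE1/pUC-type origin and selected with ampicillin through the bla gene and its own promoter. An f1 phage origin and short remnants of pBR322 rop and bom sequences are also present in the backbone. AAV2 inverted terminal repeats bracket the payload and supply the cis signals for genome replication and encapsidation. One ITR is annotated in full, while the other appears only as two short fragments, which may reflect the difficulty of sequencing and annotating these hairpin repeats or a partial deletion. The recombination-deficient growth strain listed for the plasmid is consistent with the need to keep the ITRs stable.

The payload is d2EGFP, an EGFP destabilised by fusion to the mouse ornithine decarboxylase degradation domain, giving a half-life of roughly two hours so that fluorescence tracks recent transcription rather than accumulating. According to the record, expression is driven by the rat synaptic activity-responsive element (SARE) joined to the Arc minimal promoter. The feature table does not annotate this element, but an unannotated stretch of about 650 nt lies between the intact ITR and the reporter, where it would be expected. Downstream are a small SV40 large T antigen fragment and the SV40 polyadenylation signal. The purpose field refers confusingly to a native Arc 3'UTR with two introns, yet only SV40-derived 3' sequence is annotated, matching the plasmid name. The construct is suited to reporting neuronal activity-dependent, Arc-like transcription after viral delivery.
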