Features (pLannotate 1.2.2; 13 found; start..end, strand, type, name):
    126..153     -  repeat_region  AAV2 ITR (fragment): inverted terminal repeat of adeno-associated virus serotype 2 inverted
    182..209     -  repeat_region  AAV2 ITR (fragment): inverted terminal repeat of adeno-associated virus serotype 2 inverted
    282..870     -  rep_origin     ori: high-copy-number ColE1/pMB1/pBR322/pUC origin of replication
   1041..1901    -  CDS            AmpR: β-lactamase; bla; confers resistance to ampicillin, carbenicillin, and related antibiotics
   1902..2006    -  promoter       AmpR promoter: bla
   2101..2136    +  CDS            rop (fragment): Rop protein, which maintains plasmids at low copy number; rop
   2238..2287    +  misc_feature   bom (fragment): basis of mobility region from pBR322
   2288..2743    -  rep_origin     f1 ori (sequence partly withheld): f1 bacteriophage origin of replication; arrow indicates direction of (+) strand synthesis
   2762..2813    +  misc_feature   bom (fragment): basis of mobility region from pBR322
   2818..2958    -  repeat_region  AAV2 ITR: inverted terminal repeat of adeno-associated virus serotype 2 inverted
   3609..4454    +  CDS            d2EGFP: EGFP destabilized by fusion to residues 422-461 of mouse ornithine decarboxylase, giving an in vivo half-life of ~2 hours mammalian codon-optimized
   4461..4526    +  CDS            large T antigen (fragment): large T antigen from SV40 (simian virus 40)
   4549..4670    +  polyA_signal   SV40 poly(A) signal: SV40 polyadenylation signal
>Addgene plasmid #233058 | pAAV-Rat SARE-Arc Min Promoter-D2GFP-SV40 3'UTR | addgene full sequence | sequence record 478577 | Addgene NGS Result
TCTCAATTGACGCGTCCCGGGGCTACCTTAAGAGAGCGCGTATTTAAATCGCTACCTTAGGACCGTTATA
GTTATCGACTGAATTGCCGCAGGAACCCCTAGTGATGGAGTTGGCCACTCCCTCTCTGCGCGCTCGCTCG
CTCACTGAGGCCGGGCGACCAAAGGTCGCCCGACGCCCGGGCGGCCTCAGTGAGCGAGCGAGCGCGCAGC
TGCCTGCAGGACATGTGAGCAAAAGGCCAGCAAAAGGCCAGGAACCGTAAAAAGGCCGCGTTGCTGGCGT
TTTTCCATAGGCTCCGCCCCCCTGACGAGCATCACAAAAATCGACGCTCAAGTCAGAGGTGGCGAAACCC
GACAGGACTATAAAGATACCAGGCGTTTCCCCCTGGAAGCTCCCTCGTGCGCTCTCCTGTTCCGACCCTG
CCGCTTACCGGATACCTGTCCGCCTTTCTCCCTTCGGGAAGCGTGGCGCTTTCTCATAGCTCACGCTGTA
GGTATCTCAGTTCGGTGTAGGTCGTTCGCTCCAAGCTGGGCTGTGTGCACGAACCCCCCGTTCAGCCCGA
CCGCTGCGCCTTATCCGGTAACTATCGTCTTGAGTCCAACCCGGTAAGACACGACTTATCGCCACTGGCA
GCAGCCACTGGTAACAGGATTAGCAGAGCGAGGTATGTAGGCGGTGCTACAGAGTTCTTGAAGTGGTGGC
CTAACTACGGCTACACTAGAAGAACAGTATTTGGTATCTGCGCTCTGCTGAAGCCAGTTACCTTCGGAAA
AAGAGTTGGTAGCTCTTGATCCGGCAAACAAACCACCGCTGGTAGCGGTGGTTTTTTTGTTTGCAAGCAG
CAGATTACGCGCAGAAAAAAAGGATCTCAAGAAGATCCTTTGATCTTTTCTACGGGGTCTGACGCTCAGT
GGAACGAAAACTCACGTTAAGGGATTTTGGTCATGAGATTATCAAAAAGGATCTTCACCTAGATCCTTTT
AAATTAAAAATGAAGTTTTAAATCAATCTAAAGTATATATGAGTAAACTTGGTCTGACAGTTACCAATGC
TTAATCAGTGAGGCACCTATCTCAGCGATCTGTCTATTTCGTTCATCCATAGTTGCCTGACTCCCCGTCG
TGTAGATAACTACGATACGGGAGGGCTTACCATCTGGCCCCAGTGCTGCAATGATACCGCGAGACCCACG
CTCACCGGCTCCAGATTTATCAGCAATAAACCAGCCAGCCGGAAGGGCCGAGCGCAGAAGTGGTCCTGCA
ACTTTATCCGCCTCCATCCAGTCTATTAATTGTTGCCGGGAAGCTAGAGTAAGTAGTTCGCCAGTTAATA
GTTTGCGCAACGTTGTTGCCATTGCTACAGGCATCGTGGTGTCACGCTCGTCGTTTGGTATGGCTTCATT
CAGCTCCGGTTCCCAACGATCAAGGCGAGTTACATGATCCCCCATGTTGTGCAAAAAAGCGGTTAGCTCC
TTCGGTCCTCCGATCGTTGTCAGAAGTAAGTTGGCCGCAGTGTTATCACTCATGGTTATGGCAGCACTGC
ATAATTCTCTTACTGTCATGCCATCCGTAAGATGCTTTTCTGTGACTGGTGAGTACTCAACCAAGTCATT
CTGAGAATAGTGTATGCGGCGACCGAGTTGCTCTTGCCCGGCGTCAATACGGGATAATACCGCGCCACAT
AGCAGAACTTTAAAAGTGCTCATCATTGGAAAACGTTCTTCGGGGCGAAAACTCTCAAGGATCTTACCGC
TGTTGAGATCCAGTTCGATGTAACCCACTCGTGCACCCAACTGATCTTCAGCATCTTTTACTTTCACCAG
CGTTTCTGGGTGAGCAAAAACAGGAAGGCAAAATGCCGCAAAAAAGGGAATAAGGGCGACACGGAAATGT
TGAATACTCATACTCTTCCTTTTTCAATATTATTGAAGCATTTATCAGGGTTATTGTCTCATGAGCGGAT
ACATATTTGAATGTATTTAGAAAAATAAACAAATAGGGGTTCCGCGCACATTTCCCCGAAAAGTGCCACC
TGACGTCTAAGAAACCATTATTATCATGACATTAACCTATAAAAATAGGCGTATCACGAGGCCCTTTCGT
CTCGCGCGTTTCGGTGATGACGGTGAAAACCTCTGACACATGCAGCTCCCGGAGACGGTCACAGCTTGTC
TGTAAGCGGATGCCGGGAGCAGACAAGCCCGTCAGGGCGCGTCAGCGGGTGTTGGCGGGTGTCGGGGCTG
GCTTAACTATGCGGCATCAGAGCAGATTGTACTGAGAGTGCACCATAAAATTGTAAACGTTAATATTTTG
TTAAAATTCGCGTTAAATTTTTGTTAAATCAGCTCATTTTTTAACCAATAGACCGAAATCGGCAAAATCC
CTTATAAATCAAAAGAATAGCCCGAGATAGAGT
[37 nt withheld, positions 2414-2450]
AAAGAACGTGGACTCCAACGTCAAAGG
[141 nt withheld, positions 2478-2618]
G
[46 nt withheld, positions 2620-2665]
A
[95 nt withheld, positions 2667-2761]
TATGCGGTGTGAAATACCGCACAGATGCGTAAGGAGAAAATACCGCATCAGGCGCCCCTGCAGGCAGCTG
CGCGCTCGCTCGCTCACTGAGGCCGCCCGGGCAAAGCCCGGGCGTCGGGCGACCTTTGGTCGCCCGGCCT
CAGTGAGCGAGCGAGCGCGCAGAGAGGGAGTGGCCAACTCCATCACTAGGGGTTCCTGCGGCCCGCGCCA
TTACCCTGTTATCCCTAATTTAAATCTCGATGCTACCTTAAGAGAGGATATCCTCTGCGCGTAGAGCCTT
CCTGCGTGGGGAAGCTCCTTGCTGCGTCATGGCTCAGCTATTCTCAGTCTCTCTCCTTTTATGGTGCCGG
AAGCAAGCGGCTTCTCTGGTCTCTAAGATCCCTCCGGGTGGGAGGCGCGCAGCAGAGCACATTAGTCACT
CCGGGCTGTGAAGGGGCGGGTCCTTGAGGGCACCCGCGGAAGGGGAGCGAGTAGGCGCGGGAGAGGCGGG
GCCTGCGGCAGGAGAGGGCGCGGGCGGGCTCTGGCGCGGAGCCTGGGCGCGGCCAATGGGAGCCAGGGCT
CCGCGAGCTGCCGCCCACGGGCCCCGCGCAGCATAAAAAGCCGCCGGTGGCGGCTTTAGTGCAGTGCTCT
GGCGAGTAGTCCTCCCTCAGCCGCAGTCTCTGGGCCTCTTCAGCTTGAGCGGCGGCGAGCCTGCTACACT
CGCTAAGCTCCTCCGGCACCGCGCACTTGCCACTGCCACTGCCGCTTCGCGCCCGCTGCAGCCGCCGGCT
CTGAATCCTTCTGGCTTCCGCCTCAGAGGAGTTCTTAGCCTGTCCCGAACCGTAACCCCGGCGAGCAGTC
TAGAACCATGGTGAGCAAGGGCGAGGAGCTGTTCACCGGGGTGGTGCCCATCCTGGTCGAGCTGGACGGC
GACGTAAACGGCCACAAGTTCAGCGTGTCCGGCGAGGGCGAGGGCGATGCCACCTACGGCAAGCTGACCC
TGAAGTTCATCTGCACCACCGGCAAGCTGCCCGTGCCCTGGCCCACCCTCGTGACCACCCTGACCTACGG
CGTGCAGTGCTTCAGCCGCTACCCCGACCACATGAAGCAGCACGACTTCTTCAAGTCCGCCATGCCCGAA
GGCTACGTCCAGGAGCGCACCATCTTCTTCAAGGACGACGGCAACTACAAGACCCGCGCCGAGGTGAAGT
TCGAGGGCGACACCCTGGTGAACCGCATCGAGCTGAAGGGCATCGACTTCAAGGAGGACGGCAACATCCT
GGGGCACAAGCTGGAGTACAACTACAACAGCCACAACGTCTATATCATGGCCGACAAGCAGAAGAACGGC
ATCAAGGTGAACTTCAAGATCCGCCACAACATCGAGGACGGCAGCGTGCAGCTCGCCGACCACTACCAGC
AGAACACCCCCATCGGCGACGGCCCCGTGCTGCTGCCCGACAACCACTACCTGAGCACCCAGTCCGCCCT
GAGCAAAGACCCCAACGAGAAGCGCGATCACATGGTCCTGCTGGAGTTCGTGACCGCCGCCGGGATCACT
CTCGGCATGGACGAGCTGTACAAGAAGCTTAGCCATGGCTTCCCGCCGGAGGTGGAGGAGCAGGATGATG
GCACGCTGCCCATGTCTTGTGCCCAGGAGAGCGGGATGGACCGTCACCCTGCAGCCTGTGCTTCTGCTAG
GATCAATGTGTAGAAGCTTCACATTTGTAGAGGTTTTACTTGCTTTAAAAAACCTCCCACACCTCCCCCT
GAACCTGAAACATAAAATGAATGCAATTGTTGTTGTTAACTTGTTTATTGCAGCTTATAATGGTTACAAA
TAAAGCAATAGCATCACAAATTTCACAAATAAAGCATTTTTTTCACTGCATTCTAGTTGTGGTTTGTCCA
AACTCATCAATGTATCTTAAGGCGTAAACTCGAGGCGGCCGCGAATTCGGTACCGGATCCAGA
